Addgene plasmid #131521: pET30-RT1306
Purpose: Expresses engineered RT-1306 with His-tag
Depositing lab: Bryan Dickinson. Depositing organization: University of Chicago. Publication: Evolution of a reverse transcriptase to map N(1)-methyladenosine in human messenger RNA. Zhou H, Rauch S, Dai Q, Cui X, Zhang Z, Nachtergaele S, Sepich C, He C, Dickinson BC. Nat Methods. 2019 Dec;16(12):1281-1288. doi: 10.1038/s41592-019-0550-4. Epub 2019 Sep 23. PubMed 31548705.
Backbone
  Vector backbone: pET30
  Backbone size w/o insert (bp): 5211
  Total vector size (bp): 6930
  Vector type: Bacterial Expression
Growth in bacteria
  Bacterial resistance: Kanamycin, 50 μg/mL
  Growth temperature: 37°C
  Growth strain: DH5alpha
  Copy number: Unknown
Gene/Insert
  Gene/Insert name: RT-1306
  Species: Synthetic
  Insert size (bp): 1719
  Promoter: T7
  Tag / fusion protein: His-tag (N terminal on insert)
  Cloning method: Gibson Cloning
  Sequencing primers: 5′ TAATACGACTCACTATAGGG; 3′ GCTAGTTATTGCTCAGCGG
Terms and licenses: Academic/Nonprofit Terms; Industry Terms: Not Available to Industry
How to cite: pET30-RT1306 was a gift from Bryan Dickinson (Addgene plasmid # 131521 ; http://n2t.net/addgene:131521 ; RRID:Addgene_131521)
