[The description below was written by a language model from this plasmid's Addgene catalogue record and pLannotate feature annotations shown in this document.]
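Description:
pET30-RT1306 is a bacterial expression plasmid built on the pET30 backbone (about 6.9 kb in total) for producing RT-1306, an engineered reverse transcriptase, as an N-terminally His-tagged protein in E. coli. It is maintained through a ColE1/pBR322-type origin accompanied by the rop gene and the bom mobility region, features that generally keep pET vectors at moderate copy number, although the record lists copy number as unknown. Selection is by kanamycin through an aminoglycoside phosphotransferase gene. An f1 origin is also present, and short tetracycline-resistance fragments annotated in the backbone are non-functional pBR322 remnants.

The expression cassette follows the standard T7lac layout: a T7 promoter immediately followed by a lac operator, the T7 gene 10 ribosome binding site, a short His-tag segment (picked up by the annotation software as a fragment of a composite tag), the 1,719 bp RT-1306 coding sequence, and a T7 terminator. The plasmid carries its own lacI gene, so transcription stays repressed until IPTG is added, and expression requires a host that supplies T7 RNA polymerase. The insert is catalogued as synthetic, but automated annotation matches it to the HIV-1 gag-pol polyprotein, consistent with an enzyme derived from the reverse transcriptase portion of pol; the integrase text attached to that hit is generic database wording rather than a description of this insert.

According to the associated publication title, the enzyme was evolved to map N1-methyladenosine in human messenger RNA. The plasmid's use is therefore recombinant production of RT-1306, with the His-tag allowing metal-affinity purification.
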