Features (pLannotate 1.2.2; 18 found; start..end, strand, type, name):
    287..364     -  promoter       lacI promoter: lacI
    372..651     -  CDS            TcR (fragment): tetracycline efflux protein; tet; confers resistance to tetracycline
    677..695     +  promoter       T7 promoter: promoter for bacteriophage T7 RNA polymerase
    696..720     +  protein_bind   lac operator: The lac repressor binds to the lac operator to inhibit transcription in E. coli. This inhibition can be relieved by adding lactose or isopropyl-β-D-thiogalactopyranoside (IPTG). lac repressor encoded by lacI
    735..757     +  RBS            RBS: efficient ribosome binding site from bacteriophage T7 gene 10 (Olins and Rangwala, 1989)
    771..789     +  CDS            capTEV™ (fragment): composite tag for in vivo biotinylation, TEV protease cleavage, and 6xHis tagging
    801..2519    +  CDS            gag-pol (fragment): POL_HV1H2 - Experimental evidence at protein level: Swiss-Prot protein existence level 1. [Integrase]: Catalyzes viral DNA integration into the host chromosome, by performing a series of DNA cutting and joining reactions. This enzyme activity takes place after virion entry into a cell and reverse transcription of the RNA genome in dsDNA. The first step in the integration process is 3' processing. This step requires a complex comprising the viral genome, matrix protein, Vpr and integrase. This complex is called the pre-integration complex (PIC). The integrase protein removes 2 nucleotides from
   2547..2594    +  terminator     T7 terminator: transcription terminator for bacteriophage T7 RNA polymerase
   2631..3059    +  rep_origin     f1 ori (sequence partly withheld): f1 bacteriophage origin of replication; arrow indicates direction of (+) strand synthesis
   3112..3169    +  promoter       AmpR promoter (fragment): bla
   3178..3993    -  CDS            KanR: aminoglycoside phosphotransferase; aph(3')-Ia; confers resistance to kanamycin in bacteria or G418 (Geneticin®) in eukaryotes
   4115..4703    +  rep_origin     ori: high-copy-number ColE1/pMB1/pBR322/pUC origin of replication
   4889..5028    -  misc_feature   bom: basis of mobility region from pBR322
   5130..5321    -  CDS            rop: Rop protein, which maintains plasmids at low copy number; rop
   5338..5718    +  CDS            YPB1_ECOLX: Protein predicted: Swiss-Prot protein existence level 4. From Escherichia coli.
   5790..6081    -  CDS            TcR (fragment): tetracycline efflux protein; tet; confers resistance to tetracycline
   6096..6117    -  protein_bind   CAP binding site: CAP binding activates transcription in the presence of cAMP. E. coli catabolite activator protein
   6130..286     -  CDS            lacI (across the origin): lac repressor; lacI; The lac repressor binds to the lac operator to inhibit transcription in E. coli. This inhibition can be relieved by adding lactose or isopropyl-β-D-thiogalactopyranoside (IPTG).
>Addgene plasmid #131521 | pET30-RT1306 | addgene full sequence | sequence record 261341 | Addgene NGS Result
CCACCACGCTGGCACCCAGTTGATCGGCGCGAGATTTAATCGCCGCGACAATTTGCGACGGCGCGTGCAG
GGCCAGACTGGAGGTGGCAACGCCAATCAGCAACGACTGTTTGCCCGCCAGTTGTTGTGCCACGCGGTTG
GGAATGTAATTCAGCTCCACCATCGCCGCTTCCACTTTTTCCCGCGTTTTCGCAGAAACGTGGCTGGCCT
GGTTCACCACGCGGGAAACGGTCTGATAAGAGACACCGGCATACTCTGCGACATCGTATAACGTTACTGG
TTTCACATTCACCACCCTGAATTGACTCTCTTCCGGGCGCTATCATGCCATACCGCGAAAGGTTTTGCGC
CATTCGATGGTGTCCGGGATCTCGACGCTCTCCCTTATGCGACTCCTGCATTAGGAAGCAGCACAGTAGT
AGGTTGAGGCCGTTGAGCACCGCCGCCGCAAGGAATGGTGCATGCAAGGAGATGGCGCCCAACAGTCCCC
CGGCCACGGGGCCTGCCACCATACCCACGCCAAAACAAGCGCTCATGAGCCCGAAGTGGCGAGCCCGATC
TTCCCCATCGGTGATGTCGGCGATATAGGCGCCAGCAACCGCACCTGTGGCGCCGGTGATGCCGGCCACG
ATGCGTCCGGCGTAGAGGATCGAGATCGATCTCGATCCCGCGAAATTAATACGACTCACTATAGGGGAAT
TGTGAGCGGATAACAATTCCCCTCTAGAAATAATTTTGTTTAACTTTAAGAAGGAGATATACATATGCAC
CATCATCATCATCATGGTGGAAGCGGTATGCCGATTAGCCCGATTGAAACCGTTCCGGTTAAACTGAAAC
CTGGTATGGATGGTCCGAAAGTTAAACAGTGGCCTCTGACCGAAGAAAAAATCAAAGCACTGGTGGAAAT
TTGCACCGAGATGGAAAAAGAAGGCAAAATCAGCAAAATTGGTCCGGAAAATCCGTATAATACACCGGTT
TTTGCCATCAAGAAAAAGGATAGCACCAAATGGCGTAAACTGTTTGCTGCGAAGGAACTGAATAAACGCA
CCCAGGATTTTTGGGAAGTTCAGCTGGGTATTCCGCATCCGGCAGGTCTGAAAAAAAAGAAAAGCGTTAC
AGTTCTGGATGTGGGTGATGCATATTTTAGCGTTCCGCTGGATGAAGATTTTCGTAAATATACCGCATTT
ACGATCCCGAGCATTAATAACGAAACACCGGGTATTCGCTATCAGTATAATGTTCTGCCGCAAGGTTGGA
AAGGTAGTCCGGCAATTTTTCAGAGCAGCATGACCAAAATTCTGGAACCGTTTCGTAAACAGAATCCGGA
TATTGTGATCTACCAGTATATGGATGATCTGTATGTTGGTAGCGATCTGGAAATTGGTCAGCATCGTACA
AAAATTGAAGAACTGCGTCAGCATCTGCTGCGTTGGGGTCTGACCACACCGGATAAAAAACATCAGAAAG
AACCGCCTTTTCTGTATCTGGGTTATGAACTGCATCCGGATAAATGGACCGTTCAGCCGATTGTGCTGCC
GGAAAAAGATAGCTGGACCGTTAATGATATTCAGAAACTGGTTGGCAAACTGAATTGGGCAAGCCAGATC
TATCCGGGTATTAAAGTTCGTCAGCTGTGTAAACTGCTGCGTGGTACAAAAGCACTGACAGAAGTTATTC
CGCTGACGGAAGAAGCAGAACTGGAACTGGCAGAAAATCGTGAAATTCTGAAAGAACCTGTGCACGGCGT
TTATTATGATCCGAGCAAAGATCTGATTGCCGAGATCCAGAAACAAGGTCAAGGTCAGTGGACCTATCAG
ATTTATCAAGAACCGTTCAAGAATCTGAAAACCGGTAAATATGCACGTATGCGTGGTGCACATACCAATG
ATGTGAAACAGCTGACTGAAGCCGTTCAGAAAATCACAACCGAAAGCATTGTTATTTGGGGTAAAACCCC
GAAATTCAAACTGCCGATTCAGAAAGAGACATGGGAAACTTGGTGGACCGAATATTGGCAGGCAACCTGG
ATTCCTGAATGGGAATTTGTTAATACCCCTCCGCTGGTGAAACTGTGGTATCAGTTAGAAAAAGAACCGA
TTGTTGGTGCCGAAACCTTTTATGTTGATGGTGCAGCAAATCGCGAAACCAAACTGGGTAAAGCAGGTTA
TGTTACCAACCGTGGCCGCCAGAAGGTAGTTACTTTAACGGACACCACGAATCAGAAAACAGAATTACAA
GCGATTTACTTGGCGCTTCAAGATAGCGGTCTGGAAGTAAACATCGTTACGGACAGCCAGTACGCACTTG
GGATTATTCAGGCCCAGCCGGATCAGTCTGAAAGTGAACTGGTAAATCAAATTATTGAGCAGCTGATTAA
AAAGGAGAAGGTGTATCTGGCTTGGGTCCCGGCTCATAAAGGTATTGGAGGGAACGAGCAAGTTGACAAA
CTGGTTTCTGCGGGTATTCGCAAGGTCCTTTAAGATCCGGCTGCTAACAAAGCCCGAAAGGAAGCTGAGT
TGGCTGCTGCCACCGCTGAGCAATAACTAGCATAACCCCTTGGGGCCTCTAAACGGGTCTTGAGGGGTTT
TTTGCTGAAAGGAGGAACTATATCCGGATTGGCGAATGGG
[124 nt withheld, positions 2631-2754]
C
[91 nt withheld, positions 2756-2846]
A
[49 nt withheld, positions 2848-2896]
CCTTTGACGTTGGAGTCCACGTTCTTT
[37 nt withheld, positions 2924-2960]
ACCCTATCTCGGTCTATTCTTTTGATTTATAAGGGATTTTGCCGATTTCGGCCTATTGGTTAAAAAATGA
GCTGATTTAACAAAAATTTAACGCGAATTTTAACAAAATATTAACGCTTACAATTTAGGTGGCACTTTTC
GGGGAAATGTGCGCGGAACCCCTATTTGTTTATTTTTCTAAATACATTCAAATATGTATCCGCTCATGAA
TTAATTCTTAGAAAAACTCATCGAGCATCAAATGAAACTGCAATTTATTCATATCAGGATTATCAATACC
ATATTTTTGAAAAAGCCGTTTCTGTAATGAAGGAGAAAACTCACCGAGGCAGTTCCATAGGATGGCAAGA
TCCTGGTATCGGTCTGCGATTCCGACTCGTCCAACATCAATACAACCTATTAATTTCCCCTCGTCAAAAA
TAAGGTTATCAAGTGAGAAATCACCATGAGTGACGACTGAATCCGGTGAGAATGGCAAAAGTTTATGCAT
TTCTTTCCAGACTTGTTCAACAGGCCAGCCATTACGCTCGTCATCAAAATCACTCGCATCAACCAAACCG
TTATTCATTCGTGATTGCGCCTGAGCGAGACGAAATACGCGATCGCTGTTAAAAGGACAATTACAAACAG
GAATCGAATGCAACCGGCGCAGGAACACTGCCAGCGCATCAACAATATTTTCACCTGAATCAGGATATTC
TTCTAATACCTGGAATGCTGTTTTCCCGGGGATCGCAGTGGTGAGTAACCATGCATCATCAGGAGTACGG
ATAAAATGCTTGATGGTCGGAAGAGGCATAAATTCCGTCAGCCAGTTTAGTCTGACCATCTCATCTGTAA
CATCATTGGCAACGCTACCTTTGCCATGTTTCAGAAACAACTCTGGCGCATCGGGCTTCCCATACAATCG
ATAGATTGTCGCACCTGATTGCCCGACATTATCGCGAGCCCATTTATACCCATATAAATCAGCATCCATG
TTGGAATTTAATCGCGGCCTAGAGCAAGACGTTTCCCGTTGAATATGGCTCATAACACCCCTTGTATTAC
TGTTTATGTAAGCAGACAGTTTTATTGTTCATGACCAAAATCCCTTAACGTGAGTTTTCGTTCCACTGAG
CGTCAGACCCCGTAGAAAAGATCAAAGGATCTTCTTGAGATCCTTTTTTTCTGCGCGTAATCTGCTGCTT
GCAAACAAAAAAACCACCGCTACCAGCGGTGGTTTGTTTGCCGGATCAAGAGCTACCAACTCTTTTTCCG
AAGGTAACTGGCTTCAGCAGAGCGCAGATACCAAATACTGTCCTTCTAGTGTAGCCGTAGTTAGGCCACC
ACTTCAAGAACTCTGTAGCACCGCCTACATACCTCGCTCTGCTAATCCTGTTACCAGTGGCTGCTGCCAG
TGGCGATAAGTCGTGTCTTACCGGGTTGGACTCAAGACGATAGTTACCGGATAAGGCGCAGCGGTCGGGC
TGAACGGGGGGTTCGTGCACACAGCCCAGCTTGGAGCGAACGACCTACACCGAACTGAGATACCTACAGC
GTGAGCTATGAGAAAGCGCCACGCTTCCCGAAGGGAGAAAGGCGGACAGGTATCCGGTAAGCGGCAGGGT
CGGAACAGGAGAGCGCACGAGGGAGCTTCCAGGGGGAAACGCCTGGTATCTTTATAGTCCTGTCGGGTTT
CGCCACCTCTGACTTGAGCGTCGATTTTTGTGATGCTCGTCAGGGGGGCGGAGCCTATGGAAAAACGCCA
GCAACGCGGCCTTTTTACGGTTCCTGGCCTTTTGCTGGCCTTTTGCTCACATGTTCTTTCCTGCGTTATC
CCCTGATTCTGTGGATAACCGTATTACCGCCTTTGAGTGAGCTGATACCGCTCGCCGCAGCCGAACGACC
GAGCGCAGCGAGTCAGTGAGCGAGGAAGCGGAAGAGCGCCTGATGCGGTATTTTCTCCTTACGCATCTGT
GCGGTATTTCACACCGCAATGGTGCACTCTCAGTACAATCTGCTCTGATGCCGCATAGTTAAGCCAGTAT
ACACTCCGCTATCGCTACGTGACTGGGTCATGGCTGCGCCCCGACACCCGCCAACACCCGCTGACGCGCC
CTGACGGGCTTGTCTGCTCCCGGCATCCGCTTACAGACAAGCTGTGACCGTCTCCGGGAGCTGCATGTGT
CAGAGGTTTTCACCGTCATCACCGAAACGCGCGAGGCAGCTGCGGTAAAGCTCATCAGCGTGGTCGTGAA
GCGATTCACAGATGTCTGCCTGTTCATCCGCGTCCAGCTCGTTGAGTTTCTCCAGAAGCGTTAATGTCTG
GCTTCTGATAAAGCGGGCCATGTTAAGGGCGGTTTTTTCCTGTTTGGTCACTGATGCCTCCGTGTAAGGG
GGATTTCTGTTCATGGGGGTAATGATACCGATGAAACGAGAGAGGATGCTCACGATACGGGTTACTGATG
ATGAACATGCCCGGTTACTGGAACGTTGTGAGGGTAAACAACTGGCGGTATGGATGCGGCGGGACCAGAG
AAAAATCACTCAGGGTCAATGCCAGCGCTTCGTTAATACAGATGTAGGTGTTCCACAGGGTAGCCAGCAG
CATCCTGCGATGCAGATCCGGAACATAATGGTGCAGGGCGCTGACTTCCGCGTTTCCAGACTTTACGAAA
CACGGAAACCGAAGACCATTCATGTTGTTGCTCAGGTCGCAGACGTTTTGCAGCAGCAGTCGCTTCACGT
TCGCTCGCGTATCGGTGATTCATTCTGCTAACCAGTAAGGCAACCCCGCCAGCCTAGCCGGGTCCTCAAC
GACAGGAGCACGATCATGCGCACCCGTGGGGCCGCCATGCCGGCGATAATGGCCTGCTTCTCGCCGAAAC
GTTTGGTGGCGGGACCAGTGACGAAGGCTTGAGCGAGGGCGTGCAAGATTCCGAATACCGCAAGCGACAG
GCCGATCATCGTCGCGCTCCAGCGAAAGCGGTCCTCGCCGAAAATGACCCAGAGCGCTGCCGGCACCTGT
CCTACGAGTTGCATGATAAAGAAGACAGTCATAAGTGCGGCGACGATAGTCATGCCCCGCGCCCACCGGA
AGGAGCTGACTGGGTTGAAGGCTCTCAAGGGCATCGGTCGAGATCCCGGTGCCTAATGAGTGAGCTAACT
TACATTAATTGCGTTGCGCTCACTGCCCGCTTTCCAGTCGGGAAACCTGTCGTGCCAGCTGCATTAATGA
ATCGGCCAACGCGCGGGGAGAGGCGGTTTGCGTATTGGGCGCCAGGGTGGTTTTTCTTTTCACCAGTGAG
ACGGGCAACAGCTGATTGCCCTTCACCGCCTGGCCCTGAGAGAGTTGCAGCAAGCGGTCCACGCTGGTTT
GCCCCAGCAGGCGAAAATCCTGTTTGATGGTGGTTAACGGCGGGATATAACATGAGCTGTCTTCGGTATC
GTCGTATCCCACTACCGAGATGTCCGCACCAACGCGCAGCCCGGACTCGGTAATGGCGCGCATTGCGCCC
AGCGCCATCTGATCGTTGGCAACCAGCATCGCAGTGGGAACGATGCCCTCATTCAGCATTTGCATGGTTT
GTTGAAAACCGGACATGGCACTCCAGTCGCCTTCCCGTTCCGCTATCGGCTGAATTTGATTGCGAGTGAG
ATATTTATGCCAGCCAGCCAGACGCAGACGCGCCGAGACAGAACTTAATGGGCCCGCTAACAGCGCGATT
TGCTGGTGACCCAATGCGACCAGATGCTCCACGCCCAGTCGCGTACCGTCTTCATGGGAGAAAATAATAC
TGTTGATGGGTGTCTGGTCAGAGACATCAAGAAATAACGCCGGAACATTAGTGCAGGCAGCTTCCACAGC
AATGGCATCCTGGTCATCCAGCGGATAGTTAATGATCAGCCCACTGACGCGTTGCGCGAGAAGATTGTGC
ACCGCCGCTTTACAGGCTTCGACGCCGCTTCGTTCTACCATCGACA
